Addgene plasmid #107731: pSpCas9_BB_2A-GFP_MAPRE3-gRNA#3
Purpose: Knock out of EB3 in human cells by CRISPR/Cas9
Depositing lab: Torsten Wittmann. Publication: Local control of intracellular microtubule dynamics by EB1 photodissociation. van Haren J, Charafeddine RA, Ettinger A, Wang H, Hahn KM, Wittmann T. Nat Cell Biol. 2018 Jan 29. pii: 10.1038/s41556-017-0028-5. doi: 10.1038/s41556-017-0028-5. PubMed 29379139.
Backbone
  Vector backbone: pSpCas9(BB)-2A-GFP (Addgene #48138)
  Backbone manufacturer: Feng Zhang Lab
  Backbone size w/o insert (bp): 9288
  Total vector size (bp): 9291
  Vector type: Mammalian Expression
Growth in bacteria
  Bacterial resistance: Ampicillin, 100 μg/mL
  Growth temperature: 37°C
  Growth strain: DH5alpha
  Copy number: High Copy
Gene/Insert
  Gene/Insert name: MAPRE3 gRNA #3 (targets Exon 1) (alt name: EB3)
  gRNA/shRNA sequence: TCTTGGTATAGTTGAGGTGC
  Species: H. sapiens (human)
  GenBank ID: NM_001303050.1
  Entrez Gene: MAPRE3 (a.k.a. EB3, EBF3, EBF3-S, RP3)
  Promoter: U6
  Cloning method: Restriction Enzyme; 5′ cloning site BbsI (destroyed during cloning); 3′ cloning site BbsI (destroyed during cloning)
  Sequencing primers: 5′ ACGATACAAGGCTGTTAGAGAG
Terms and licenses: Academic/Nonprofit Terms; Industry Terms: Not Available to Industry
Depositor comments: For a detailed protocol on knocking out EB1 in human cell lines by CRISPR/Cas9, see our protocol on "Protocol Exchange" (doi and link can be found below) For rapidly cloning gRNA sequences into pSpCAS9(BB)-2a-GFP in a single RE digestion/ ligation step, see support protocol 3 Generation of cell lines with light-controlled microtubule dynamics Torsten Wittmann & Jeffrey van Haren Protocol Exchange (2018) doi:10.1038/protex.2017.155 https://www.nature.com/protocolexchange/protocols/6427
How to cite: pSpCas9_BB_2A-GFP_MAPRE3-gRNA#3 was a gift from Torsten Wittmann (Addgene plasmid # 107731 ; http://n2t.net/addgene:107731 ; RRID:Addgene_107731)
