[The description below was written by a language model from this plasmid's Addgene catalogue record and pLannotate feature annotations shown in this document.]
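Description:
pSpCas9_BB_2A-GFP_MAPRE3-gRNA#3 is a 9,291 bp all-in-one mammalian CRISPR/Cas9 expression plasmid built on the pSpCas9(BB)-2A-GFP backbone and designed to knock out EB3 (the microtubule end-binding protein encoded by MAPRE3) in human cells. It is propagated in E. coli as a high-copy plasmid through a ColE1/pUC-type origin and selected with ampicillin via the β-lactamase gene. An f1 phage origin is also present. The annotation additionally picks up a single AAV2 ITR and short bom and rop fragments, which appear to be backbone remnants rather than functional parts of the design.

The plasmid carries two expression units. A human U6 RNA polymerase III promoter drives a single guide RNA in which a 20-nucleotide spacer targeting exon 1 of human MAPRE3 is fused to the Streptococcus pyogenes gRNA scaffold. The spacer was inserted between two BbsI sites that were destroyed during cloning. Downstream, a hybrid promoter composed of the CMV enhancer, the chicken β-actin promoter and a hybrid intron drives S. pyogenes Cas9. The annotation tool splits Cas9 into N- and C-terminal portions, but these are contiguous. Cas9 is followed by a nucleoplasmin nuclear localization signal, EGFP and a bGH polyadenylation signal. As the backbone name indicates, Cas9 and EGFP are joined by a 2A self-cleaving peptide, although this element is not separately annotated in the feature table. The two proteins are therefore made from one transcript, and green fluorescence marks transfected, Cas9-expressing cells, which can help identify or enrich cells for isolating knockout clones. The "#3" in the name suggests that this guide is one of several designed against MAPRE3. The plasmid was deposited in connection with work on controlling microtubule dynamics in human cell lines.
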