Features (pLannotate 1.2.2; 19 found; start..end, strand, type, name):
      1..241     +  promoter       U6 promoter: RNA polymerase III promoter for human U6 snRNA
    271..346     +  misc_RNA       gRNA scaffold: guide RNA scaffold for the Streptococcus pyogenes CRISPR/Cas9 system
    353..396     +  misc_RNA       gRNA scaffold (fragment): guide RNA scaffold for the Streptococcus pyogenes CRISPR/Cas9 system
    443..728     +  enhancer       CMV enhancer: human cytomegalovirus immediate early enhancer; contains an 18-bp deletion relative to the standard CMV enhancer
    730..1007    +  promoter       chicken β-actin promoter: No description available
   1008..1235    +  intron         hybrid intron: hybrid between chicken β-actin (CBA) and minute virus of mice (MMV) introns (Gray et al., 2011)
   1373..2974    +  CDS            Cas9(N): N-terminal portion of Streptococcus pyogenes Cas9 (Zetsche et al., 2015)
   2975..5473    +  CDS            Cas9(C): C-terminal portion of Streptococcus pyogenes Cas9 (Zetsche et al., 2015)
   5474..5521    +  CDS            nucleoplasmin NLS: bipartite nuclear localization signal from nucleoplasmin
   5591..6304    +  CDS            EGFP: EGFP is a basic (constitutively fluorescent) green fluorescent protein published in 1996, derived from Aequorea victoria. It is reported to be a rapidly-maturing weak dimer with moderate acid sensitivity.
   6338..6449    +  polyA_signal   bGH poly(A) signal: bovine growth hormone polyadenylation signal
   6554..6694    +  repeat_region  AAV2 ITR: inverted terminal repeat of adeno-associated virus serotype 2 inverted
   6699..6750    -  misc_feature   bom (fragment): basis of mobility region from pBR322
   6769..7224    +  rep_origin     f1 ori (sequence partly withheld): f1 bacteriophage origin of replication; arrow indicates direction of (+) strand synthesis
   7225..7274    -  misc_feature   bom (fragment): basis of mobility region from pBR322
   7376..7411    -  CDS            rop (fragment): Rop protein, which maintains plasmids at low copy number; rop
   7506..7610    +  promoter       AmpR promoter: bla
   7611..8471    +  CDS            AmpR: β-lactamase; bla; confers resistance to ampicillin, carbenicillin, and related antibiotics
   8642..9230    +  rep_origin     ori: high-copy-number ColE1/pMB1/pBR322/pUC origin of replication
>Addgene plasmid #107731 | pSpCas9_BB_2A-GFP_MAPRE3-gRNA#3 | depositor full sequence | sequence record 203345 | pSpCas9_BB_2A-GFP_MAPRE3-gRNA#3 sequence 9291 bps
GAGGGCCTATTTCCCATGATTCCTTCATATTTGCATATACGATACAAGGCTGTTAGAGAGATAATTGGAA
TTAATTTGACTGTAAACACAAAGATATTAGTACAAAATACGTGACGTAGAAAGTAATAATTTCTTGGGTA
GTTTGCAGTTTTAAAATTATGTTTTAAAATGGACTATCATATGCTTACCGTAACTTGAAAGTATTTCGAT
TTCTTGGCTTTATATATCTTGTGGAAAGGACGAAACACCGTCTTGGTATAGTTGAGGTGCGTTTTAGAGC
TAGAAATAGCAAGTTAAAATAAGGCTAGTCCGTTATCAACTTGAAAAAGTGGCACCGAGTCGGTGCTTTT
TTGTTTTAGAGCTAGAAATAGCAAGTTAAAATAAGGCTAGTCCGTTTTTAGCGCGTGCGCCAATTCTGCA
GACAAATGGCTCTAGAGGTACCCGTTACATAACTTACGGTAAATGGCCCGCCTGGCTGACCGCCCAACGA
CCCCCGCCCATTGACGTCAATAGTAACGCCAATAGGGACTTTCCATTGACGTCAATGGGTGGAGTATTTA
CGGTAAACTGCCCACTTGGCAGTACATCAAGTGTATCATATGCCAAGTACGCCCCCTATTGACGTCAATG
ACGGTAAATGGCCCGCCTGGCATTGTGCCCAGTACATGACCTTATGGGACTTTCCTACTTGGCAGTACAT
CTACGTATTAGTCATCGCTATTACCATGGTCGAGGTGAGCCCCACGTTCTGCTTCACTCTCCCCATCTCC
CCCCCCTCCCCACCCCCAATTTTGTATTTATTTATTTTTTAATTATTTTGTGCAGCGATGGGGGCGGGGG
GGGGGGGGGGGCGCGCGCCAGGCGGGGCGGGGCGGGGCGAGGGGCGGGGCGGGGCGAGGCGGAGAGGTGC
GGCGGCAGCCAATCAGAGCGGCGCGCTCCGAAAGTTTCCTTTTATGGCGAGGCGGCGGCGGCGGCGGCCC
TATAAAAAGCGAAGCGCGCGGCGGGCGGGAGTCGCTGCGCGCTGCCTTCGCCCCGTGCCCCGCTCCGCCG
CCGCCTCGCGCCGCCCGCCCCGGCTCTGACTGACCGCGTTACTCCCACAGGTGAGCGGGCGGGACGGCCC
TTCTCCTCCGGGCTGTAATTAGCTGAGCAAGAGGTAAGGGTTTAAGGGATGGTTGGTTGGTGGGGTATTA
ATGTTTAATTACCTGGAGCACCTGCCTGAAATCACTTTTTTTCAGGTTGGACCGGTGCCACCATGGACTA
TAAGGACCACGACGGAGACTACAAGGATCATGATATTGATTACAAAGACGATGACGATAAGATGGCCCCA
AAGAAGAAGCGGAAGGTCGGTATCCACGGAGTCCCAGCAGCCGACAAGAAGTACAGCATCGGCCTGGACA
TCGGCACCAACTCTGTGGGCTGGGCCGTGATCACCGACGAGTACAAGGTGCCCAGCAAGAAATTCAAGGT
GCTGGGCAACACCGACCGGCACAGCATCAAGAAGAACCTGATCGGAGCCCTGCTGTTCGACAGCGGCGAA
ACAGCCGAGGCCACCCGGCTGAAGAGAACCGCCAGAAGAAGATACACCAGACGGAAGAACCGGATCTGCT
ATCTGCAAGAGATCTTCAGCAACGAGATGGCCAAGGTGGACGACAGCTTCTTCCACAGACTGGAAGAGTC
CTTCCTGGTGGAAGAGGATAAGAAGCACGAGCGGCACCCCATCTTCGGCAACATCGTGGACGAGGTGGCC
TACCACGAGAAGTACCCCACCATCTACCACCTGAGAAAGAAACTGGTGGACAGCACCGACAAGGCCGACC
TGCGGCTGATCTATCTGGCCCTGGCCCACATGATCAAGTTCCGGGGCCACTTCCTGATCGAGGGCGACCT
GAACCCCGACAACAGCGACGTGGACAAGCTGTTCATCCAGCTGGTGCAGACCTACAACCAGCTGTTCGAG
GAAAACCCCATCAACGCCAGCGGCGTGGACGCCAAGGCCATCCTGTCTGCCAGACTGAGCAAGAGCAGAC
GGCTGGAAAATCTGATCGCCCAGCTGCCCGGCGAGAAGAAGAATGGCCTGTTCGGAAACCTGATTGCCCT
GAGCCTGGGCCTGACCCCCAACTTCAAGAGCAACTTCGACCTGGCCGAGGATGCCAAACTGCAGCTGAGC
AAGGACACCTACGACGACGACCTGGACAACCTGCTGGCCCAGATCGGCGACCAGTACGCCGACCTGTTTC
TGGCCGCCAAGAACCTGTCCGACGCCATCCTGCTGAGCGACATCCTGAGAGTGAACACCGAGATCACCAA
GGCCCCCCTGAGCGCCTCTATGATCAAGAGATACGACGAGCACCACCAGGACCTGACCCTGCTGAAAGCT
CTCGTGCGGCAGCAGCTGCCTGAGAAGTACAAAGAGATTTTCTTCGACCAGAGCAAGAACGGCTACGCCG
GCTACATTGACGGCGGAGCCAGCCAGGAAGAGTTCTACAAGTTCATCAAGCCCATCCTGGAAAAGATGGA
CGGCACCGAGGAACTGCTCGTGAAGCTGAACAGAGAGGACCTGCTGCGGAAGCAGCGGACCTTCGACAAC
GGCAGCATCCCCCACCAGATCCACCTGGGAGAGCTGCACGCCATTCTGCGGCGGCAGGAAGATTTTTACC
CATTCCTGAAGGACAACCGGGAAAAGATCGAGAAGATCCTGACCTTCCGCATCCCCTACTACGTGGGCCC
TCTGGCCAGGGGAAACAGCAGATTCGCCTGGATGACCAGAAAGAGCGAGGAAACCATCACCCCCTGGAAC
TTCGAGGAAGTGGTGGACAAGGGCGCTTCCGCCCAGAGCTTCATCGAGCGGATGACCAACTTCGATAAGA
ACCTGCCCAACGAGAAGGTGCTGCCCAAGCACAGCCTGCTGTACGAGTACTTCACCGTGTATAACGAGCT
GACCAAAGTGAAATACGTGACCGAGGGAATGAGAAAGCCCGCCTTCCTGAGCGGCGAGCAGAAAAAGGCC
ATCGTGGACCTGCTGTTCAAGACCAACCGGAAAGTGACCGTGAAGCAGCTGAAAGAGGACTACTTCAAGA
AAATCGAGTGCTTCGACTCCGTGGAAATCTCCGGCGTGGAAGATCGGTTCAACGCCTCCCTGGGCACATA
CCACGATCTGCTGAAAATTATCAAGGACAAGGACTTCCTGGACAATGAGGAAAACGAGGACATTCTGGAA
GATATCGTGCTGACCCTGACACTGTTTGAGGACAGAGAGATGATCGAGGAACGGCTGAAAACCTATGCCC
ACCTGTTCGACGACAAAGTGATGAAGCAGCTGAAGCGGCGGAGATACACCGGCTGGGGCAGGCTGAGCCG
GAAGCTGATCAACGGCATCCGGGACAAGCAGTCCGGCAAGACAATCCTGGATTTCCTGAAGTCCGACGGC
TTCGCCAACAGAAACTTCATGCAGCTGATCCACGACGACAGCCTGACCTTTAAAGAGGACATCCAGAAAG
CCCAGGTGTCCGGCCAGGGCGATAGCCTGCACGAGCACATTGCCAATCTGGCCGGCAGCCCCGCCATTAA
GAAGGGCATCCTGCAGACAGTGAAGGTGGTGGACGAGCTCGTGAAAGTGATGGGCCGGCACAAGCCCGAG
AACATCGTGATCGAAATGGCCAGAGAGAACCAGACCACCCAGAAGGGACAGAAGAACAGCCGCGAGAGAA
TGAAGCGGATCGAAGAGGGCATCAAAGAGCTGGGCAGCCAGATCCTGAAAGAACACCCCGTGGAAAACAC
CCAGCTGCAGAACGAGAAGCTGTACCTGTACTACCTGCAGAATGGGCGGGATATGTACGTGGACCAGGAA
CTGGACATCAACCGGCTGTCCGACTACGATGTGGACCATATCGTGCCTCAGAGCTTTCTGAAGGACGACT
CCATCGACAACAAGGTGCTGACCAGAAGCGACAAGAACCGGGGCAAGAGCGACAACGTGCCCTCCGAAGA
GGTCGTGAAGAAGATGAAGAACTACTGGCGGCAGCTGCTGAACGCCAAGCTGATTACCCAGAGAAAGTTC
GACAATCTGACCAAGGCCGAGAGAGGCGGCCTGAGCGAACTGGATAAGGCCGGCTTCATCAAGAGACAGC
TGGTGGAAACCCGGCAGATCACAAAGCACGTGGCACAGATCCTGGACTCCCGGATGAACACTAAGTACGA
CGAGAATGACAAGCTGATCCGGGAAGTGAAAGTGATCACCCTGAAGTCCAAGCTGGTGTCCGATTTCCGG
AAGGATTTCCAGTTTTACAAAGTGCGCGAGATCAACAACTACCACCACGCCCACGACGCCTACCTGAACG
CCGTCGTGGGAACCGCCCTGATCAAAAAGTACCCTAAGCTGGAAAGCGAGTTCGTGTACGGCGACTACAA
GGTGTACGACGTGCGGAAGATGATCGCCAAGAGCGAGCAGGAAATCGGCAAGGCTACCGCCAAGTACTTC
TTCTACAGCAACATCATGAACTTTTTCAAGACCGAGATTACCCTGGCCAACGGCGAGATCCGGAAGCGGC
CTCTGATCGAGACAAACGGCGAAACCGGGGAGATCGTGTGGGATAAGGGCCGGGATTTTGCCACCGTGCG
GAAAGTGCTGAGCATGCCCCAAGTGAATATCGTGAAAAAGACCGAGGTGCAGACAGGCGGCTTCAGCAAA
GAGTCTATCCTGCCCAAGAGGAACAGCGATAAGCTGATCGCCAGAAAGAAGGACTGGGACCCTAAGAAGT
ACGGCGGCTTCGACAGCCCCACCGTGGCCTATTCTGTGCTGGTGGTGGCCAAAGTGGAAAAGGGCAAGTC
CAAGAAACTGAAGAGTGTGAAAGAGCTGCTGGGGATCACCATCATGGAAAGAAGCAGCTTCGAGAAGAAT
CCCATCGACTTTCTGGAAGCCAAGGGCTACAAAGAAGTGAAAAAGGACCTGATCATCAAGCTGCCTAAGT
ACTCCCTGTTCGAGCTGGAAAACGGCCGGAAGAGAATGCTGGCCTCTGCCGGCGAACTGCAGAAGGGAAA
CGAACTGGCCCTGCCCTCCAAATATGTGAACTTCCTGTACCTGGCCAGCCACTATGAGAAGCTGAAGGGC
TCCCCCGAGGATAATGAGCAGAAACAGCTGTTTGTGGAACAGCACAAGCACTACCTGGACGAGATCATCG
AGCAGATCAGCGAGTTCTCCAAGAGAGTGATCCTGGCCGACGCTAATCTGGACAAAGTGCTGTCCGCCTA
CAACAAGCACCGGGATAAGCCCATCAGAGAGCAGGCCGAGAATATCATCCACCTGTTTACCCTGACCAAT
CTGGGAGCCCCTGCCGCCTTCAAGTACTTTGACACCACCATCGACCGGAAGAGGTACACCAGCACCAAAG
AGGTGCTGGACGCCACCCTGATCCACCAGAGCATCACCGGCCTGTACGAGACACGGATCGACCTGTCTCA
GCTGGGAGGCGACAAAAGGCCGGCGGCCACGAAAAAGGCCGGCCAGGCAAAAAAGAAAAAGGAATTCGGC
AGTGGAGAGGGCAGAGGAAGTCTGCTAACATGCGGTGACGTCGAGGAGAATCCTGGCCCAGTGAGCAAGG
GCGAGGAGCTGTTCACCGGGGTGGTGCCCATCCTGGTCGAGCTGGACGGCGACGTAAACGGCCACAAGTT
CAGCGTGTCCGGCGAGGGCGAGGGCGATGCCACCTACGGCAAGCTGACCCTGAAGTTCATCTGCACCACC
GGCAAGCTGCCCGTGCCCTGGCCCACCCTCGTGACCACCCTGACCTACGGCGTGCAGTGCTTCAGCCGCT
ACCCCGACCACATGAAGCAGCACGACTTCTTCAAGTCCGCCATGCCCGAAGGCTACGTCCAGGAGCGCAC
CATCTTCTTCAAGGACGACGGCAACTACAAGACCCGCGCCGAGGTGAAGTTCGAGGGCGACACCCTGGTG
AACCGCATCGAGCTGAAGGGCATCGACTTCAAGGAGGACGGCAACATCCTGGGGCACAAGCTGGAGTACA
ACTACAACAGCCACAACGTCTATATCATGGCCGACAAGCAGAAGAACGGCATCAAGGTGAACTTCAAGAT
CCGCCACAACATCGAGGACGGCAGCGTGCAGCTCGCCGACCACTACCAGCAGAACACCCCCATCGGCGAC
GGCCCCGTGCTGCTGCCCGACAACCACTACCTGAGCACCCAGTCCGCCCTGAGCAAAGACCCCAACGAGA
AGCGCGATCACATGGTCCTGCTGGAGTTCGTGACCGCCGCCGGGATCACTCTCGGCATGGACGAGCTGTA
CAAGGAATTCTAACTAGAGCTCGCTGATCAGCCTCGACTGTGCCTTCTAGTTGCCAGCCATCTGTTGTTT
GCCCCTCCCCCGTGCCTTCCTTGACCCTGGAAGGTGCCACTCCCACTGTCCTTTCCTAATAAAATGAGGA
AATTGCATCGCATTGTCTGAGTAGGTGTCATTCTATTCTGGGGGGTGGGGTGGGGCAGGACAGCAAGGGG
GAGGATTGGGAAGAGAATAGCAGGCATGCTGGGGAGCGGCCGCAGGAACCCCTAGTGATGGAGTTGGCCA
CTCCCTCTCTGCGCGCTCGCTCGCTCACTGAGGCCGGGCGACCAAAGGTCGCCCGACGCCCGGGCTTTGC
CCGGGCGGCCTCAGTGAGCGAGCGAGCGCGCAGCTGCCTGCAGGGGCGCCTGATGCGGTATTTTCTCCTT
ACGCATCTGTGCGGTATTTCACACCGCATA
[95 nt withheld, positions 6751-6845]
T
[46 nt withheld, positions 6847-6892]
C
[141 nt withheld, positions 6894-7034]
CCTTTGACGTTGGAGTCCACGTTCTTT
[37 nt withheld, positions 7062-7098]
ACTCTATCTCGGGCTATTCTTTTGATTTATAAGGGATTTTGCCGATTTCGGTCTATTGGTTAAAAAATGA
GCTGATTTAACAAAAATTTAACGCGAATTTTAACAAAATATTAACGTTTACAATTTTATGGTGCACTCTC
AGTACAATCTGCTCTGATGCCGCATAGTTAAGCCAGCCCCGACACCCGCCAACACCCGCTGACGCGCCCT
GACGGGCTTGTCTGCTCCCGGCATCCGCTTACAGACAAGCTGTGACCGTCTCCGGGAGCTGCATGTGTCA
GAGGTTTTCACCGTCATCACCGAAACGCGCGAGACGAAAGGGCCTCGTGATACGCCTATTTTTATAGGTT
AATGTCATGATAATAATGGTTTCTTAGACGTCAGGTGGCACTTTTCGGGGAAATGTGCGCGGAACCCCTA
TTTGTTTATTTTTCTAAATACATTCAAATATGTATCCGCTCATGAGACAATAACCCTGATAAATGCTTCA
ATAATATTGAAAAAGGAAGAGTATGAGTATTCAACATTTCCGTGTCGCCCTTATTCCCTTTTTTGCGGCA
TTTTGCCTTCCTGTTTTTGCTCACCCAGAAACGCTGGTGAAAGTAAAAGATGCTGAAGATCAGTTGGGTG
CACGAGTGGGTTACATCGAACTGGATCTCAACAGCGGTAAGATCCTTGAGAGTTTTCGCCCCGAAGAACG
TTTTCCAATGATGAGCACTTTTAAAGTTCTGCTATGTGGCGCGGTATTATCCCGTATTGACGCCGGGCAA
GAGCAACTCGGTCGCCGCATACACTATTCTCAGAATGACTTGGTTGAGTACTCACCAGTCACAGAAAAGC
ATCTTACGGATGGCATGACAGTAAGAGAATTATGCAGTGCTGCCATAACCATGAGTGATAACACTGCGGC
CAACTTACTTCTGACAACGATCGGAGGACCGAAGGAGCTAACCGCTTTTTTGCACAACATGGGGGATCAT
GTAACTCGCCTTGATCGTTGGGAACCGGAGCTGAATGAAGCCATACCAAACGACGAGCGTGACACCACGA
TGCCTGTAGCAATGGCAACAACGTTGCGCAAACTATTAACTGGCGAACTACTTACTCTAGCTTCCCGGCA
ACAATTAATAGACTGGATGGAGGCGGATAAAGTTGCAGGACCACTTCTGCGCTCGGCCCTTCCGGCTGGC
TGGTTTATTGCTGATAAATCTGGAGCCGGTGAGCGTGGAAGCCGCGGTATCATTGCAGCACTGGGGCCAG
ATGGTAAGCCCTCCCGTATCGTAGTTATCTACACGACGGGGAGTCAGGCAACTATGGATGAACGAAATAG
ACAGATCGCTGAGATAGGTGCCTCACTGATTAAGCATTGGTAACTGTCAGACCAAGTTTACTCATATATA
CTTTAGATTGATTTAAAACTTCATTTTTAATTTAAAAGGATCTAGGTGAAGATCCTTTTTGATAATCTCA
TGACCAAAATCCCTTAACGTGAGTTTTCGTTCCACTGAGCGTCAGACCCCGTAGAAAAGATCAAAGGATC
TTCTTGAGATCCTTTTTTTCTGCGCGTAATCTGCTGCTTGCAAACAAAAAAACCACCGCTACCAGCGGTG
GTTTGTTTGCCGGATCAAGAGCTACCAACTCTTTTTCCGAAGGTAACTGGCTTCAGCAGAGCGCAGATAC
CAAATACTGTTCTTCTAGTGTAGCCGTAGTTAGGCCACCACTTCAAGAACTCTGTAGCACCGCCTACATA
CCTCGCTCTGCTAATCCTGTTACCAGTGGCTGCTGCCAGTGGCGATAAGTCGTGTCTTACCGGGTTGGAC
TCAAGACGATAGTTACCGGATAAGGCGCAGCGGTCGGGCTGAACGGGGGGTTCGTGCACACAGCCCAGCT
TGGAGCGAACGACCTACACCGAACTGAGATACCTACAGCGTGAGCTATGAGAAAGCGCCACGCTTCCCGA
AGGGAGAAAGGCGGACAGGTATCCGGTAAGCGGCAGGGTCGGAACAGGAGAGCGCACGAGGGAGCTTCCA
GGGGGAAACGCCTGGTATCTTTATAGTCCTGTCGGGTTTCGCCACCTCTGACTTGAGCGTCGATTTTTGT
GATGCTCGTCAGGGGGGCGGAGCCTATGGAAAAACGCCAGCAACGCGGCCTTTTTACGGTTCCTGGCCTT
TTGCTGGCCTTTTGCTCACATGT
