>Addgene plasmid #107731 | pSpCas9_BB_2A-GFP_MAPRE3-gRNA#3 | depositor partial sequence | sequence record 203346 | Primer used for sequencing gRNA insertion site : ACGATACAAGGCTGTTAGAGAG
CATGGAATAGTTGACTGTAACACAAAGATATTAGTACAAAATACGTGACGTAGAAAGTAATAATTTCTTG
GGTAGTTTGCAGTTTTAAAATTATGTTTTAAAATGGACTATCATATGCTTACCGTAACTTGAAAGTATTT
CGATTTCTTGGCTTTATATATCTTGTGGAAAGGACGAAACACCGTCTTGGTATAGTTGAGGTGCGTTTTA
GAGCTAGAAATAGCAAGTTAAAATAAGGCTAGTCCGTTATCAACTTGAAAAAGTGGCACCGAGTCGGTGC
TTTTTTGTTTTAGAGCTAGAAATAGCAAGTTAAAATAAGGCTAGTCCGTTTTTAGCGCGTGCGCCAATTC
TGCAGACAAATGGCTCTAGAGGTACCCGTTACATAACTTACGGTAAATGGCCCGCCTGGCTGACCGCCCA
ACGACCCCCGCCCATTGACGTCAATAGTAACGCCAATAGGGACTTTCCATTGACGTCAATGGGTGGAGTA
TTTACGGTAAACTGCCCACTTGGCAGTACATCAAGTGTATCATATGCCAAGTACGCCCCCTATTGACGTC
AATGACGGTAAATGGCCCGCCTGGCATTGTGCCCAGTACATGACCTTATGGGACTTTCCTACTTGGCAGT
ACATCTACGTATTAGTCATCGCTATTACCATGGTCGAGGTGAGCCCCACGTTCTGCTTCACTCTCCCCAT
CTCCCCCCCCTCCCCACCCCCAATTTTGTATTTATTTATTTTTTAATTATTTTGTGCAGCGATGGGGGCG
GGGGGGGGGGGGGGG
