>Addgene plasmid #107731 | pSpCas9_BB_2A-GFP_MAPRE3-gRNA#3 | addgene partial sequence | sequence record 209389 | Addgene Partial NGS Result
CTCCGAAAGTTTCCTTTTATGGCGAGGCGGCGGCGGCGGCGGCCCTATAAAAAGCGAAGCGCGCGGCGGG
CGGGAGTCGCTGCGCGCTGCCTTCGCCCCGTGCCCCGCTCCGCCGCCGCCTCGCGCCGCCCGCCCCGGCT
CTGACTGACCGCGTTACTCCCACAGGTGAGCGGGCGGGACGGCCCTTCTCCTCCGGGCTGTAATTAGCTG
AGCAAGAGGTAAGGGTTTAAGGGATGGTTGGTTGGTGGGGTATTAATGTTTAATTACCTGGAGCACCTGC
CTGAAATCACTTTTTTTCAGGTTGGACCGGTGCCACCATGGACTATAAGGACCACGACGGAGACTACAAG
GATCATGATATTGATTACAAAGACGATGACGATAAGATGGCCCCAAAGAAGAAGCGGAAGGTCGGTATCC
ACGGAGTCCCAGCAGCCGACAAGAAGTACAGCATCGGCCTGGACATCGGCACCAACTCTGTGGGCTGGGC
CGTGATCACCGACGAGTACAAGGTGCCCAGCAAGAAATTCAAGGTGCTGGGCAACACCGACCGGCACAGC
ATCAAGAAGAACCTGATCGGAGCCCTGCTGTTCGACAGCGGCGAAACAGCCGAGGCCACCCGGCTGAAGA
GAACCGCCAGAAGAAGATACACCAGACGGAAGAACCGGATCTGCTATCTGCAAGAGATCTTCAGCAACGA
GATGGCCAAGGTGGACGACAGCTTCTTCCACAGACTGGAAGAGTCCTTCCTGGTGGAAGAGGATAAGAAG
CACGAGCGGCACCCCATCTTCGGCAACATCGTGGACGAGGTGGCCTACCACGAGAAGTACCCCACCATCT
ACCACCTGAGAAAGAAACTGGTGGACAGCACCGACAAGGCCGACCTGCGGCTGATCTATCTGGCCCTGGC
CCACATGATCAAGTTCCGGGGCCACTTCCTGATCGAGGGCGACCTGAACCCCGACAACAGCGACGTGGAC
AAGCTGTTCATCCAGCTGGTGCAGACCTACAACCAGCTGTTCGAGGAAAACCCCATCAACGCCAGCGGCG
TGGACGCCAAGGCCATCCTGTCTGCCAGACTGAGCAAGAGCAGACGGCTGGAAAATCTGATCGCCCAGCT
GCCCGGCGAGAAGAAGAATGGCCTGTTCGGAAACCTGATTGCCCTGAGCCTGGGCCTGACCCCCAACTTC
AAGAGCAACTTCGACCTGGCCGAGGATGCCAAACTGCAGCTGAGCAAGGACACCTACGACGACGACCTGG
ACAACCTGCTGGCCCAGATCGGCGACCAGTACGCCGACCTGTTTCTGGCCGCCAAGAACCTGTCCGACGC
CATCCTGCTGAGCGACATCCTGAGAGTGAACACCGAGATCACCAAGGCCCCCCTGAGCGCCTCTATGATC
AAGAGATACGACGAGCACCACCAGGACCTGACCCTGCTGAAAGCTCTCGTGCGGCAGCAGCTGCCTGAGA
AGTACAAAGAGATTTTCTTCGACCAGAGCAAGAACGGCTACGCCGGCTACATTGACGGCGGAGCCAGCCA
GGAAGAGTTCTACAAGTTCATCAAGCCCATCCTGGAAAAGATGGACGGCACCGAGGAACTGCTCGTGAAG
CTGAACAGAGAGGACCTGCTGCGGAAGCAGCGGACCTTCGACAACGGCAGCATCCCCCACCAGATCCACC
TGGGAGAGCTGCACGCCATTCTGCGGCGGCAGGAAGATTTTTACCCATTCCTGAAGGACAACCGGGAAAA
GATCGAGAAGATCCTGACCTTCCGCATCCCCTACTACGTGGGCCCTCTGGCCAGGGGAAACAGCAGATTC
GCCTGGATGACCAGAAAGAGCGAGGAAACCATCACCCCCTGGAACTTCGAGGAAGTGGTGGACAAGGGCG
CTTCCGCCCAGAGCTTCATCGAGCGGATGACCAACTTCGATAAGAACCTGCCCAACGAGAAGGTGCTGCC
CAAGCACAGCCTGCTGTACGAGTACTTCACCGTGTATAACGAGCTGACCAAAGTGAAATACGTGACCGAG
GGAATGAGAAAGCCCGCCTTCCTGAGCGGCGAGCAGAAAAAGGCCATCGTGGACCTGCTGTTCAAGACCA
ACCGGAAAGTGACCGTGAAGCAGCTGAAAGAGGACTACTTCAAGAAAATCGAGTGCTTCGACTCCGTGGA
AATCTCCGGCGTGGAAGATCGGTTCAACGCCTCCCTGGGCACATACCACGATCTGCTGAAAATTATCAAG
GACAAGGACTTCCTGGACAATGAGGAAAACGAGGACATTCTGGAAGATATCGTGCTGACCCTGACACTGT
TTGAGGACAGAGAGATGATCGAGGAACGGCTGAAAACCTATGCCCACCTGTTCGACGACAAAGTGATGAA
GCAGCTGAAGCGGCGGAGATACACCGGCTGGGGCAGGCTGAGCCGGAAGCTGATCAACGGCATCCGGGAC
AAGCAGTCCGGCAAGACAATCCTGGATTTCCTGAAGTCCGACGGCTTCGCCAACAGAAACTTCATGCAGC
TGATCCACGACGACAGCCTGACCTTTAAAGAGGACATCCAGAAAGCCCAGGTGTCCGGCCAGGGCGATAG
CCTGCACGAGCACATTGCCAATCTGGCCGGCAGCCCCGCCATTAAGAAGGGCATCCTGCAGACAGTGAAG
GTGGTGGACGAGCTCGTGAAAGTGATGGGCCGGCACAAGCCCGAGAACATCGTGATCGAAATGGCCAGAG
AGAACCAGACCACCCAGAAGGGACAGAAGAACAGCCGCGAGAGAATGAAGCGGATCGAAGAGGGCATCAA
AGAGCTGGGCAGCCAGATCCTGAAAGAACACCCCGTGGAAAACACCCAGCTGCAGAACGAGAAGCTGTAC
CTGTACTACCTGCAGAATGGGCGGGATATGTACGTGGACCAGGAACTGGACATCAACCGGCTGTCCGACT
ACGATGTGGACCATATCGTGCCTCAGAGCTTTCTGAAGGACGACTCCATCGACAACAAGGTGCTGACCAG
AAGCGACAAGAACCGGGGCAAGAGCGACAACGTGCCCTCCGAAGAGGTCGTGAAGAAGATGAAGAACTAC
TGGCGGCAGCTGCTGAACGCCAAGCTGATTACCCAGAGAAAGTTCGACAATCTGACCAAGGCCGAGAGAG
GCGGCCTGAGCGAACTGGATAAGGCCGGCTTCATCAAGAGACAGCTGGTGGAAACCCGGCAGATCACAAA
GCACGTGGCACAGATCCTGGACTCCCGGATGAACACTAAGTACGACGAGAATGACAAGCTGATCCGGGAA
GTGAAAGTGATCACCCTGAAGTCCAAGCTGGTGTCCGATTTCCGGAAGGATTTCCAGTTTTACAAAGTGC
GCGAGATCAACAACTACCACCACGCCCACGACGCCTACCTGAACGCCGTCGTGGGAACCGCCCTGATCAA
AAAGTACCCTAAGCTGGAAAGCGAGTTCGTGTACGGCGACTACAAGGTGTACGACGTGCGGAAGATGATC
GCCAAGAGCGAGCAGGAAATCGGCAAGGCTACCGCCAAGTACTTCTTCTACAGCAACATCATGAACTTTT
TCAAGACCGAGATTACCCTGGCCAACGGCGAGATCCGGAAGCGGCCTCTGATCGAGACAAACGGCGAAAC
CGGGGAGATCGTGTGGGATAAGGGCCGGGATTTTGCCACCGTGCGGAAAGTGCTGAGCATGCCCCAAGTG
AATATCGTGAAAAAGACCGAGGTGCAGACAGGCGGCTTCAGCAAAGAGTCTATCCTGCCCAAGAGGAACA
GCGATAAGCTGATCGCCAGAAAGAAGGACTGGGACCCTAAGAAGTACGGCGGCTTCGACAGCCCCACCGT
GGCCTATTCTGTGCTGGTGGTGGCCAAAGTGGAAAAGGGCAAGTCCAAGAAACTGAAGAGTGTGAAAGAG
CTGCTGGGGATCACCATCATGGAAAGAAGCAGCTTCGAGAAGAATCCCATCGACTTTCTGGAAGCCAAGG
GCTACAAAGAAGTGAAAAAGGACCTGATCATCAAGCTGCCTAAGTACTCCCTGTTCGAGCTGGAAAACGG
CCGGAAGAGAATGCTGGCCTCTGCCGGCGAACTGCAGAAGGGAAACGAACTGGCCCTGCCCTCCAAATAT
GTGAACTTCCTGTACCTGGCCAGCCACTATGAGAAGCTGAAGGGCTCCCCCGAGGATAATGAGCAGAAAC
AGCTGTTTGTGGAACAGCACAAGCACTACCTGGACGAGATCATCGAGCAGATCAGCGAGTTCTCCAAGAG
AGTGATCCTGGCCGACGCTAATCTGGACAAAGTGCTGTCCGCCTACAACAAGCACCGGGATAAGCCCATC
AGAGAGCAGGCCGAGAATATCATCCACCTGTTTACCCTGACCAATCTGGGAGCCCCTGCCGCCTTCAAGT
ACTTTGACACCACCATCGACCGGAAGAGGTACACCAGCACCAAAGAGGTGCTGGACGCCACCCTGATCCA
CCAGAGCATCACCGGCCTGTACGAGACACGGATCGACCTGTCTCAGCTGGGAGGCGACAAAAGGCCGGCG
GCCACGAAAAAGGCCGGCCAGGCAAAAAAGAAAAAGGAATTCGGCAGTGGAGAGGGCAGAGGAAGTCTGC
TAACATGCGGTGACGTCGAGGAGAATCCTGGCCCAGTGAGCAAGGGCGAGGAGCTGTTCACCGGGGTGGT
GCCCATCCTGGTCGAGCTGGACGGCGACGTAAACGGCCACAAGTTCAGCGTGTCCGGCGAGGGCGAGGGC
GATGCCACCTACGGCAAGCTGACCCTGAAGTTCATCTGCACCACCGGCAAGCTGCCCGTGCCCTGGCCCA
CCCTCGTGACCACCCTGACCTACGGCGTGCAGTGCTTCAGCCGCTACCCCGACCACATGAAGCAGCACGA
CTTCTTCAAGTCCGCCATGCCCGAAGGCTACGTCCAGGAGCGCACCATCTTCTTCAAGGACGACGGCAAC
TACAAGACCCGCGCCGAGGTGAAGTTCGAGGGCGACACCCTGGTGAACCGCATCGAGCTGAAGGGCATCG
ACTTCAAGGAGGACGGCAACATCCTGGGGCACAAGCTGGAGTACAACTACAACAGCCACAACGTCTATAT
CATGGCCGACAAGCAGAAGAACGGCATCAAGGTGAACTTCAAGATCCGCCACAACATCGAGGACGGCAGC
GTGCAGCTCGCCGACCACTACCAGCAGAACACCCCCATCGGCGACGGCCCCGTGCTGCTGCCCGACAACC
ACTACCTGAGCACCCAGTCCGCCCTGAGCAAAGACCCCAACGAGAAGCGCGATCACATGGTCCTGCTGGA
GTTCGTGACCGCCGCCGGGATCACTCTCGGCATGGACGAGCTGTACAAGGAATTCTAACTAGAGCTCGCT
GATCAGCCTCGACTGTGCCTTCTAGTTGCCAGCCATCTGTTGTTTGCCCCTCCCCCGTGCCTTCCTTGAC
CCTGGAAGGTGCCACTCCCACTGTCCTTTCCTAATAAAATGAGGAAATTGCATCGCATTGTCTGAGTAGG
TGTCATTCTATTCTGGGGGGTGGGGTGGGGCAGGACAGCAAGGGGGAGGATTGGGAAGAGAATAGCAGGC
ATGCTGGGGAGCGGCCGCAGGAACCCCTAGTGATGGAGTTGGCCACTCCCTCTCTGCGCGCTCGCTCGCT
CACTGAGGCCGGGCGACCAAAGGTCGCCCGACGCCCGGGCTTTGCCCGGGCGGCCTCAGTGAGCGAGCGA
GCGCGCAGCTGCCTGCAGGGGCGCCTGATGCGGTATTTTCTCCTTACGCATCTGTGCGGTATTTCACACC
GCATA
[95 nt withheld, positions 5816-5910]
T
[46 nt withheld, positions 5912-5957]
C
[141 nt withheld, positions 5959-6099]
CCTTTGACGTTGGAGTCCACGTTCTTT
[37 nt withheld, positions 6127-6163]
ACTCTATCTCGGGCTATTCTTTTGATTTATAAGGGATTTTGCCGATTTCGGTCTATTGGTTAAAAAATGA
GCTGATTTAACAAAAATTTAACGCGAATTTTAACAAAATATTAACGTTTACAATTTTATGGTGCACTCTC
AGTACAATCTGCTCTGATGCCGCATAGTTAAGCCAGCCCCGACACCCGCCAACACCCGCTGACGCGCCCT
GACGGGCTTGTCTGCTCCCGGCATCCGCTTACAGACAAGCTGTGACCGTCTCCGGGAGCTGCATGTGTCA
GAGGTTTTCACCGTCATCACCGAAACGCGCGAGACGAAAGGGCCTCGTGATACGCCTATTTTTATAGGTT
AATGTCATGATAATAATGGTTTCTTAGACGTCAGGTGGCACTTTTCGGGGAAATGTGCGCGGAACCCCTA
TTTGTTTATTTTTCTAAATACATTCAAATATGTATCCGCTCATGAGACAATAACCCTGATAAATGCTTCA
ATAATATTGAAAAAGGAAGAGTATGAGTATTCAACATTTCCGTGTCGCCCTTATTCCCTTTTTTGCGGCA
TTTTGCCTTCCTGTTTTTGCTCACCCAGAAACGCTGGTGAAAGTAAAAGATGCTGAAGATCAGTTGGGTG
CACGAGTGGGTTACATCGAACTGGATCTCAACAGCGGTAAGATCCTTGAGAGTTTTCGCCCCGAAGAACG
TTTTCCAATGATGAGCACTTTTAAAGTTCTGCTATGTGGCGCGGTATTATCCCGTATTGACGCCGGGCAA
GAGCAACTCGGTCGCCGCATACACTATTCTCAGAATGACTTGGTTGAGTACTCACCAGTCACAGAAAAGC
ATCTTACGGATGGCATGACAGTAAGAGAATTATGCAGTGCTGCCATAACCATGAGTGATAACACTGCGGC
CAACTTACTTCTGACAACGATCGGAGGACCGAAGGAGCTAACCGCTTTTTTGCACAACATGGGGGATCAT
GTAACTCGCCTTGATCGTTGGGAACCGGAGCTGAATGAAGCCATACCAAACGACGAGCGTGACACCACGA
TGCCTGTAGCAATGGCAACAACGTTGCGCAAACTATTAACTGGCGAACTACTTACTCTAGCTTCCCGGCA
ACAATTAATAGACTGGATGGAGGCGGATAAAGTTGCAGGACCACTTCTGCGCTCGGCCCTTCCGGCTGGC
TGGTTTATTGCTGATAAATCTGGAGCCGGTGAGCGTGGAAGCCGCGGTATCATTGCAGCACTGGGGCCAG
ATGGTAAGCCCTCCCGTATCGTAGTTATCTACACGACGGGGAGTCAGGCAACTATGGATGAACGAAATAG
ACAGATCGCTGAGATAGGTGCCTCACTGATTAAGCATTGGTAACTGTCAGACCAAGTTTACTCATATATA
CTTTAGATTGATTTAAAACTTCATTTTTAATTTAAAAGGATCTAGGTGAAGATCCTTTTTGATAATCTCA
TGACCAAAATCCCTTAACGTGAGTTTTCGTTCCACTGAGCGTCAGACCCCGTAGAAAAGATCAAAGGATC
TTCTTGAGATCCTTTTTTTCTGCGCGTAATCTGCTGCTTGCAAACAAAAAAACCACCGCTACCAGCGGTG
GTTTGTTTGCCGGATCAAGAGCTACCAACTCTTTTTCCGAAGGTAACTGGCTTCAGCAGAGCGCAGATAC
CAAATACTGTTCTTCTAGTGTAGCCGTAGTTAGGCCACCACTTCAAGAACTCTGTAGCACCGCCTACATA
CCTCGCTCTGCTAATCCTGTTACCAGTGGCTGCTGCCAGTGGCGATAAGTCGTGTCTTACCGGGTTGGAC
TCAAGACGATAGTTACCGGATAAGGCGCAGCGGTCGGGCTGAACGGGGGGTTCGTGCACACAGCCCAGCT
TGGAGCGAACGACCTACACCGAACTGAGATACCTACAGCGTGAGCTATGAGAAAGCGCCACGCTTCCCGA
AGGGAGAAAGGCGGACAGGTATCCGGTAAGCGGCAGGGTCGGAACAGGAGAGCGCACGAGGGAGCTTCCA
GGGGGAAACGCCTGGTATCTTTATAGTCCTGTCGGGTTTCGCCACCTCTGACTTGAGCGTCGATTTTTGT
GATGCTCGTCAGGGGGGCGGAGCCTATGGAAAAACGCCAGCAACGCGGCCTTTTTACGGTTCCTGGCCTT
TTGCTGGCCTTTTGCTCACATGTGAGGGCCTATTTCCCATGATTCCTTCATATTTGCATATACGATACAA
GGCTGTTAGAGAGATAATTGGAATTAATTTGACTGTAAACACAAAGATATTAGTACAAAATACGTGACGT
AGAAAGTAATAATTTCTTGGGTAGTTTGCAGTTTTAAAATTATGTTTTAAAATGGACTATCATATGCTTA
CCGTAACTTGAAAGTATTTCGATTTCTTGGCTTTATATATCTTGTGGAAAGGACGAAACACCGTCTTGGT
ATAGTTGAGGTGCGTTTTAGAGCTAGAAATAGCAAGTTAAAATAAGGCTAGTCCGTTATCAACTTGAAAA
AGTGGCACCGAGTCGGTGCTTTTTTGTTTTAGAGCTAGAAATAGCAAGTTAAAATAAGGCTAGTCCGTTT
TTAGCGCGTGCGCCAATTCTGCAGACAAATGGCTCTAGAGGTACCCGTTACATAACTTACGGTAAATGGC
CCGCCTGGCTGACCGCCCAACGACCCCCGCCCATTGACGTCAATAGTAACGCCAATAGGGACTTTCCATT
GACGTCAATGGGTGGAGTATTTACGGTAAACTGCCCACTTGGCAGTACATCAAGTGTATCATATGCCAAG
TACGCCCCCTATTGACGTCAATGACGGTAAATGGCCCGCCTGGCATTGTGCCCAGTACATGACCTTATGG
GACTTTCCTACTTGGCAGTACATCTACGTATTAGTCATCGCTATTACCATGGTCGAGGTGAGCCCCACGT
TCTGCTTCACTCTCCCCATCTCCCCCCCCTCCCCACCCCCAATTTTGTATTTATTTATTTTTTAATTATT
TTGTGCAGCGATGGGGGCGGGGGGGGGG
